>Addgene plasmid #66500 | S1PR5-Tango | depositor partial sequence | sequence record 113613 | empty Tango
GACGGATCGGGAGATCTCCCGATCCCCTATGGTGCACTCTCAGTACAATCTGCTCTGATGCCGCATAGTT
AAGCCAGTATCTGCTCCCTGCTTGTGTGTTGGAGGTCGCTGAGTAGTGCGCGAGCAAAATTTAAGCTACA
ACAAGGCAAGGCTTGACCGACAATTGCATGAAGAATCTGCTTAGGGTTAGGCGTTTTGCGCTGCTTCGCG
ATGTACGGGCCAGATATACGCGTTGACATTGATTATTGACTAGTTATTAATAGTAATCAATTACGGGGTC
ATTAGTTCATAGCCCATATATGGAGTTCCGCGTTACATAACTTACGGTAAATGGCCCGCCTGGCTGACCG
CCCAACGACCCCCGCCCATTGACGTCAATAATGACGTATGTTCCCATAGTAACGCCAATAGGGACTTTCC
ATTGACGTCAATGGGTGGAGTATTTACGGTAAACTGCCCACTTGGCAGTACATCAAGTGTATCATATGCC
AAGTACGCCCCCTATTGACGTCAATGACGGTAAATGGCCCGCCTGGCATTATGCCCAGTACATGACCTTA
TGGGACTTTCCTACTTGGCAGTACATCTACGTATTAGTCATCGCTATTACCATGGTGATGCGGTTTTGGC
AGTACATCAATGGGCGTGGATAGCGGTTTGACTCACGGGGATTTCCAAGTCTCCACCCCATTGACGTCAA
TGGGAGTTTGTTTTGGCACCAAAATCAACGGGACTTTCCAAAATGTCGTAACAACTCCGCCCCATTGACG
CAAATGGGCGGTAGGCGTGTACGGTGGGAGGTCTATATAAGCAGAGCTCTCTGGCTAACTAGAGAACCCA
CTGCTTACTGGCTTATCGAAATTAATACGACTCACTATAGGGAGACCCAAGCTGGCTAGCGTTTAAACTT
AAGCTTGGTACCGAGCTCGGATCCACTAGTCCAGTGTGGTGGAATTCTGCAGATATCCAGCACAGTGGCG
GCCGCGCCACCATGAAGACGATCATCGCCCTGAGCTACATCTTCTGCCTGGTATTCGCCGACTACAAGGA
CGATGATGACGCCAGCATCGATACCGGTGGACGCACCCCACCCAGCCTGGGTCCCCAAGATGAGTCCTGC
ACCACCGCCAGCTCCTCCCTGGCCAAGGACACTTCATCGACCGGTGAGAACCTGTACTTCCAGCTAAGAT
TAGATAAAAGTAAAGTGATTAACAGCGCATTAGAGCTGCTTAATGAGGTCGGAATCGAAGGTTTAACAAC
CCGTAAACTCGCCCAGAAGCTAGGTGTAGAGCAGCCTACATTGTATTGGCATGTAAAAAATAAGCGGGCT
TTGCTCGACGCCTTAGCCATTGAGATGTTAGATAGGCACCATACTCACTTTTGCCCTTTAGAAGGGGAAA
GCTGGCAAGATTTTTTACGTAATAACGCTAAAAGTTTTAGATGTGCTTTACTAAGTCATCGCGATGGAGC
AAAAGTACATTTAGGTACACGGCCTACAGAAAAACAGTATGAAACTCTCGAAAATCAATTAGCCTTTTTA
TGCCAACAAGGTTTTTCACTAGAGAATGCATTATATGCACTCAGCGCTGTGGGGCATTTTACTTTAGGTT
GCGTATTGGAAGATCAAGAGCATCAAGTCGCTAAAGAAGAAAGGGAAACACCTACTACTGATAGTATGCC
GCCATTATTACGACAAGCTATCGAATTATTTGATCACCAAGGTGCAGAGCCAGCCTTCTTATTCGGCCTT
GAATTGATCATATGCGGATTAGAAAAACAACTTAAATGTGAAAGTGGGTCCGCGTACAGCCGCGCGCGTA
CGAAAAACAATTACGGGTCTACCATCGAGGGCCTGCTCGATCTCCCGGACGACGACGCCCCCGAAGAGGC
GGGGCTGGCGGCTCCGCGCCTGTCCTTTCTCCCCGCGGGACACACGCGCAGACTGTCGACGGCCCCCCCG
ACCGATGTCAGCCTGGGGGACGAGCTCCACTTAGACGGCGAGGACGTGGCGATGGCGCATGCCGACGCGC
TAGACGATTTCGATCTGGACATGTTGGGGGACGGGGATTCCCCGGGTCCGGGATTTACCCCCCACGACTC
CGCCCCCTACGGCGCTCTGGATATGGCCGACTTCGAGTTTGAGCAGATGTTTACCGATGCCCTTGGAATT
GACGAGTACGGTGGGTAGCTCGAGTCTAGAGGGCCCGTTTAAACCCGCTGATCAGCCTCGACTGTGCCTT
CTAGTTGCCAGCCATCTGTTGTTTGCCCCTCCCCCGTGCCTTCCTTGACCCTGGAAGGTGCCACTCCCAC
TGTCCTTTCCTAATAAAATGAGGAAATTGCATCGCATTGTCTGAGTAGGTGTCATTCTATTCTGGGGGGT
GGGGTGGGGCAGGACAGCAAGGGGGAGGATTGGGAAGACAATAGCAGGCATGCTGGGGATGCGGTGGGCT
CTATGGCTTCTGAGGCGGAAAGAACCAGCTGGGGCTCTAGGGGGTATCCCC
[124 nt withheld, positions 2502-2625]
C
[91 nt withheld, positions 2627-2717]
A
[49 nt withheld, positions 2719-2767]
CCTTTGACGTTGGAGTCCACGTTCTTT
[37 nt withheld, positions 2795-2831]
ACCCTATCTCGGTCTATTCTTTTGATTTATAAGGGATTTTGCCGATTTCGGCCTATTGGTTAAAAAATGA
GCTGATTTAACAAAAATTTAACGCGAATTAATTCTGTGGAATGTGTGTCAGTTAGGGTGTGGAAAGTCCC
CAGGCTCCCCAGCAGGCAGAAGTATGCAAAGCATGCATCTCAATTAGTCAGCAACCAGGTGTGGAAAGTC
CCCAGGCTCCCCAGCAGGCAGAAGTATGCAAAGCATGCATCTCAATTAGTCAGCAACCATAGTCCCGCCC
CTAACTCCGCCCATCCCGCCCCTAACTCCGCCCAGTTCCGCCCATTCTCCGCCCCATGGCTGACTAATTT
TTTTTATTTATGCAGAGGCCGAGGCCGCCTCTGCCTCTGAGCTATTCCAGAAGTAGTGAGGAGGCTTTTT
TGGAGGCCTAGGCTTTTGCAAAAAGCTCCCGGGAGCTTGTATATCCATTTTCGGATCTGATCAAGAGACA
GGATGAGGATCGTTTCGCATGATTGAACAAGATGGATTGCACGCAGGTTCTCCGGCCGCTTGGGTGGAGA
GGCTATTCGGCTATGACTGGGCACAACAGACAATCGGCTGCTCTGATGCCGCCGTGTTCCGGCTGTCAGC
GCAGGGGCGCCCGGTTCTTTTTGTCAAGACCGACCTGTCCGGTGCCCTGAATGAACTGCAGGACGAGGCA
GCGCGGCTATCGTGGCTGGCCACGACGGGCGTTCCTTGCGCAGCTGTGCTCGACGTTGTCACTGAAGCGG
GAAGGGACTGGCTGCTATTGGGCGAAGTGCCGGGGCAGGATCTCCTGTCATCTCACCTTGCTCCTGCCGA
GAAAGTATCCATCATGGCTGATGCAATGCGGCGGCTGCATACGCTTGATCCGGCTACCTGCCCATTCGAC
CACCAAGCGAAACATCGCATCGAGCGAGCACGTACTCGGATGGAAGCCGGTCTTGTCGATCAGGATGATC
TGGACGAAGAGCATCAGGGGCTCGCGCCAGCCGAACTGTTCGCCAGGCTCAAGGCGCGCATGCCCGACGG
CGAGGATCTCGTCGTGACCCATGGCGATGCCTGCTTGCCGAATATCATGGTGGAAAATGGCCGCTTTTCT
GGATTCATCGACTGTGGCCGGCTGGGTGTGGCGGACCGCTATCAGGACATAGCGTTGGCTACCCGTGATA
TTGCTGAAGAGCTTGGCGGCGAATGGGCTGACCGCTTCCTCGTGCTTTACGGTATCGCCGCTCCCGATTC
GCAGCGCATCGCCTTCTATCGCCTTCTTGACGAGTTCTTCTGAGCGGGACTCTGGGGTTCGAAATGACCG
ACCAAGCGACGCCCAACCTGCCATCACGAGATTTCGATTCCACCGCCGCCTTCTATGAAAGGTTGGGCTT
CGGAATCGTTTTCCGGGACGCCGGCTGGATGATCCTCCAGCGCGGGGATCTCATGCTGGAGTTCTTCGCC
CACCCCAACTTGTTTATTGCAGCTTATAATGGTTACAAATAAAGCAATAGCATCACAAATTTCACAAATA
AAGCATTTTTTTCACTGCATTCTAGTTGTGGTTTGTCCAAACTCATCAATGTATCTTATCATGTCTGTAT
ACCGTCGACCTCTAGCTAGAGCTTGGCGTAATCATGGTCATAGCTGTTTCCTGTGTGAAATTGTTATCCG
CTCACAATTCCACACAACATACGAGCCGGAAGCATAAAGTGTAAAGCCTGGGGTGCCTAATGAGTGAGCT
AACTCACATTAATTGCGTTGCGCTCACTGCCCGCTTTCCAGTCGGGAAACCTGTCGTGCCAGCTGCATTA
ATGAATCGGCCAACGCGCGGGGAGAGGCGGTTTGCGTATTGGGCGCTCTTCCGCTTCCTCGCTCACTGAC
TCGCTGCGCTCGGTCGTTCGGCTGCGGCGAGCGGTATCAGCTCACTCAAAGGCGGTAATACGGTTATCCA
CAGAATCAGGGGATAACGCAGGAAAGAACATGTGAGCAAAAGGCCAGCAAAAGGCCAGGAACCGTAAAAA
GGCCGCGTTGCTGGCGTTTTTCCATAGGCTCCGCCCCCCTGACGAGCATCACAAAAATCGACGCTCAAGT
CAGAGGTGGCGAAACCCGACAGGACTATAAAGATACCAGGCGTTTCCCCCTGGAAGCTCCCTCGTGCGCT
CTCCTGTTCCGACCCTGCCGCTTACCGGATACCTGTCCGCCTTTCTCCCTTCGGGAAGCGTGGCGCTTTC
TCATAGCTCACGCTGTAGGTATCTCAGTTCGGTGTAGGTCGTTCGCTCCAAGCTGGGCTGTGTGCACGAA
CCCCCCGTTCAGCCCGACCGCTGCGCCTTATCCGGTAACTATCGTCTTGAGTCCAACCCGGTAAGACACG
ACTTATCGCCACTGGCAGCAGCCACTGGTAACAGGATTAGCAGAGCGAGGTATGTAGGCGGTGCTACAGA
GTTCTTGAAGTGGTGGCCTAACTACGGCTACACTAGAAGAACAGTATTTGGTATCTGCGCTCTGCTGAAG
CCAGTTACCTTCGGAAAAAGAGTTGGTAGCTCTTGATCCGGCAAACAAACCACCGCTGGTAGCGGTTTTT
TTGTTTGCAAGCAGCAGATTACGCGCAGAAAAAAAGGATCTCAAGAAGATCCTTTGATCTTTTCTACGGG
GTCTGACGCTCAGTGGAACGAAAACTCACGTTAAGGGATTTTGGTCATGAGATTATCAAAAAGGATCTTC
ACCTAGATCCTTTTAAATTAAAAATGAAGTTTTAAATCAATCTAAAGTATATATGAGTAAACTTGGTCTG
ACAGTTACCAATGCTTAATCAGTGAGGCACCTATCTCAGCGATCTGTCTATTTCGTTCATCCATAGTTGC
CTGACTCCCCGTCGTGTAGATAACTACGATACGGGAGGGCTTACCATCTGGCCCCAGTGCTGCAATGATA
CCGCGAGACCCACGCTCACCGGCTCCAGATTTATCAGCAATAAACCAGCCAGCCGGAAGGGCCGAGCGCA
GAAGTGGTCCTGCAACTTTATCCGCCTCCATCCAGTCTATTAATTGTTGCCGGGAAGCTAGAGTAAGTAG
TTCGCCAGTTAATAGTTTGCGCAACGTTGTTGCCATTGCTACAGGCATCGTGGTGTCACGCTCGTCGTTT
GGTATGGCTTCATTCAGCTCCGGTTCCCAACGATCAAGGCGAGTTACATGATCCCCCATGTTGTGCAAAA
AAGCGGTTAGCTCCTTCGGTCCTCCGATCGTTGTCAGAAGTAAGTTGGCCGCAGTGTTATCACTCATGGT
TATGGCAGCACTGCATAATTCTCTTACTGTCATGCCATCCGTAAGATGCTTTTCTGTGACTGGTGAGTAC
TCAACCAAGTCATTCTGAGAATAGTGTATGCGGCGACCGAGTTGCTCTTGCCCGGCGTCAATACGGGATA
ATACCGCGCCACATAGCAGAACTTTAAAAGTGCTCATCATTGGAAAACGTTCTTCGGGGCGAAAACTCTC
AAGGATCTTACCGCTGTTGAGATCCAGTTCGATGTAACCCACTCGTGCACCCAACTGATCTTCAGCATCT
TTTACTTTCACCAGCGTTTCTGGGTGAGCAAAAACAGGAAGGCAAAATGCCGCAAAAAAGGGAATAAGGG
CGACACGGAAATGTTGAATACTCATACTCTTCCTTTTTCAATATTATTGAAGCATTTATCAGGGTTATTG
TCTCATGAGCGGATACATATTTGAATGTATTTAGAAAAATAAACAAATAGGGGTTCCGCGCACATTTCCC
CGAAAAGTGCCACCTGACGTC
