>Addgene plasmid #66500 | S1PR5-Tango | depositor partial sequence | sequence record 113614 | S1PR5
ATGGAGAGTGGACTGCTGCGGCCCGCGCCTGTGTCCGAGGTTATTGTGCTCCACTATAATTATACCGGAA
AACTGAGGGGCGCTAGGTATCAGCCTGGGGCTGGTCTGCGAGCTGATGCAGTTGTTTGTTTGGCCGTTTG
CGCATTCATTGTGCTTGAGAATCTCGCTGTGCTTTTGGTGCTGGGTCGACATCCTAGGTTTCATGCTCCC
ATGTTTCTGTTGCTCGGTTCACTCACGCTGAGTGATCTGCTCGCGGGGGCTGCATACGCTGCCAATATAC
TGCTGAGTGGCCCGCTGACTTTGAAATTGTCTCCTGCACTTTGGTTCGCTAGAGAGGGCGGTGTGTTCGT
CGCCCTCACAGCCTCTGTTCTGAGTCTGCTGGCCATCGCTCTTGAGAGATCTCTGACCATGGCTCGGCGC
GGCCCTGCCCCTGTAAGCTCTCGCGGAAGGACCCTCGCCATGGCAGCTGCAGCATGGGGAGTGTCCCTCC
TGCTTGGTCTTTTGCCTGCTCTGGGCTGGAATTGCCTGGGTCGCCTGGATGCTTGCAGCACCGTTTTGCC
TCTCTATGCAAAAGCCTACGTCCTTTTTTGCGTGCTCGCCTTTGTCGGTATTCTGGCAGCAATCTGCGCC
CTGTATGCTAGGATCTATTGTCAAGTGCGCGCCAACGCTCGGCGGCTGCCTGCGCGACCCGGAACCGCCG
GCACGACTAGTACACGAGCCCGGAGAAAACCACGGTCTCTCGCTTTGCTCCGCACACTCAGCGTGGTGCT
TCTTGCTTTTGTCGCCTGCTGGGGACCACTGTTTCTTTTGCTGCTTCTGGACGTGGCATGCCCTGCACGG
ACCTGCCCCGTGCTGCTCCAGGCGGACCCTTTTCTTGGGCTGGCCATGGCAAACTCACTGCTGAACCCAA
TTATCTACACTCTCACTAACAGGGATCTGAGACACGCCCTTCTCCGCCTCGTGTGTTGTGGGAGGCACAG
CTGCGGCAGGGATCCCAGCGGCTCACAACAGAGCGCAAGCGCAGCCGAAGCATCCGGCGGACTGCGCCGA
TGTCTTCCACCTGGTCTGGACGGAAGTTTTAGTGGGTCTGAGCGAAGTTCCCCCCAGAGAGATGGACTCG
ATACCAGCGGTTCTACTGGTAGTCCCGGCGCTCCCACAGCAGCACGGACTCTGGTGTCCGAACCCGCCGC
CGAC
