>Addgene plasmid #66500 | S1PR5-Tango | addgene partial sequence | sequence record 121480 | CMV-F 5'-CGCAAATGGGCGGTAGGCGTG-3'
GCTCTCTGGCTAACTAGAGAACCCACTGCTTACTGGCTTATCGAAATTAATACGACTCACTATAGGGAGA
CCCAAGCTGGCTAGCGTTTAAACTTAAGCTTGGTACCGAGCTCGGATCCACTAGTCCAGTGTGGTGGAAT
TCTGCAGATATCCAGCACAGTGGCGGCCGCGCCACCATGAAGACGATCATCGCCCTGAGCTACATCTTCT
GCCTGGTATTCGCCGACTACAAGGACGATGATGACGCCAGCATCGATATGGAGAGTGGACTGCTGCGGCC
CGCGCCTGTGTCCGAGGTTATTGTGCTCCACTATAATTATACCGGAAAACTGAGGGGCGCTAGGTATCAG
CCTGGGGCTGGTCTGCGAGCTGATGCAGTTGTTTGTTTGGCCGTTTGCGCATTCATTGTGCTTGAGAATC
TCGCTGTGCTTTTGGTGCTGGGTCGACATCCTAGGTTTCATGCTCCCATGTTTCTGTTGCTCGGTTCACT
CACGCTGAGTGATCTGCTCGCGGGGGCTGCATACGCTGCCAATATACTGCTGAGTGGCCCGCTGACTTTG
AAATTGTCTCCTGCACTTTGGTTCGCTAGAGAGGGCGGTGTGTTCGTCGCCCTCACAGCCTCTGTTCTGA
GTCTGCTGGCCATCGCTCTTGAGAGATCTCTGACCATGGCTCGGCGCGGCCCTGCCCCTGTAAGCTCTCG
CGGAAGGACCCTCGCCATGGCAGCTGCAGCATGGGGAGTGTCCCTCCTGCTTGGTCTTTTGCCTGCTCTG
GGCTGGAATTGCCTGGGTCGCCTGGATGCTTGCAGCACCGTTTTGCCTCTCTATGCAAAAGCCTACGTCC
TTTTTTGCGTGCTCGCCTTTGTCGGTATTCTGGCAGCAATCTGCGCCCTGTATGCTAGGATCTATTGTCA
AGTGCGCGCCAACGCTCGGCGGCTGCCTGCGCGACCCGGAACCGCCGGCACGACTAGTACACGAGCCCGG
AGAAAACCACGGTCTCTCGCTTTGCTCCGCACACTCAGCGTGGTGCTTCTTGCTTTTGTC
