>Addgene plasmid #66500 | S1PR5-Tango | addgene partial sequence | sequence record 121481 | Tet-R 5'-GGCGAGTTTACGGGTTGTTA-3'
GCTCTAATGCGCTGTTAATCACTTTACTTTTATCTAATCTTAGCTGGAAGTACAGGTTCTCACCGGTCGA
TGAAGTGTCCTTGGCCAGGGAGGAGCTGGCGGTGGTGCAGGACTCATCTTGGGGACCCAGGCTGGGTGGG
GTGCGTCCACCGGTATCGATGTCGGCGGCGGGTTCGGACACCAGAGTCCGTGCTGCTGTGGGAGCGCCGG
GACTACCAGTAGAACCGCTGGTATCGAGTCCATCTCTCTGGGGGGAACTTCGCTCAGACCCACTAAAACT
TCCGTCCAGACCAGGTGGAAGACATCGGCGCAGTCCGCCGGATGCTTCGGCTGCGCTTGCGCTCTGTTGT
GAGCCGCTGGGATCCCTGCCGCAGCTGTGCCTCCCACAACACACGAGGCGGAGAAGGGCGTGTCTCAGAT
CCCTGTTAGTGAGAGTGTAGATAATTGGGTTCAGCAGTGAGTTTGCCATGGCCAGCCCAAGAAAAGGGTC
CGCCTGGAGCAGCACGGGGCAGGTCCGTGCAGGGCATGCCACGTCCAGAAGCAGCAAAAGAAACAGTGGT
CCCCAGCAGGCGACAAAAGCAAGAAGCACCACGCTGAGTGTGCGGAGCAAAGCGAGAGACCGTGGTTTTC
TCCGGGCTCGTGTACTAGTCGTGCCGGCGGTTCCGGGTCGCGCAGGCAGCCGCCGAGCGTTGGCGCGCAC
TTGACAATAGATCCTAGCATACAGGGCGCAGATTGCTGCCAGAATACCGACAAAGGCGAGCACGCAAAAA
AGGACGTAGGCTTTTGCATAGAGAGGCAAAACGGTGCTGCAAGCATCCAGGCGACCCAGGCAATTCCAGC
CCAGAGCAGGCAAAAGACCAAGCAGGAGGGACACTCCCCATGCTGCAGCTGCCATGGCGAGGGTCCTTCC
GCGAGAGCTTACAGGGGCAGGGCCGCGCCGAGCCATGGTCAGAGAT
