[The description below was written by a language model from this plasmid's Addgene catalogue record.]
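Description:
S1PR5-Tango is a mammalian expression plasmid from the PRESTO-Tango collection, a set of constructs for screening G protein-coupled receptors in parallel through a transcriptional readout of arrestin recruitment. It is built on the "empty Tango" backbone, which the record says was derived from pcDNA3.1(+). The plasmid is maintained at high copy in E. coli under ampicillin selection. It also carries a neomycin resistance marker, so transfected mammalian cells can be selected with G418.

The insert is the human sphingosine-1-phosphate receptor 5 coding sequence (S1PR5, also known as EDG8), about 1.2 kb, expressed from the CMV promoter. The backbone supplies an N-terminal FLAG tag, which can be used to detect the receptor. The depositor comments place a tTA (tetracycline transactivator) sequence downstream of the receptor, consistent with the Tango design. In that design, the receptor is fused at its C-terminus to a transcription factor that is released after arrestin translocates to the activated receptor, and the released factor then drives a reporter gene. The record does not itemise the linker, the protease cleavage site or other elements of the Tango module, and no feature table is available to confirm them. The receptor was cloned by restriction enzyme digestion, with NotI at the 5′ end. The 3′ site is uncertain, because most vectors in the series carry XbaI rather than XhoI downstream of tTA.

The construct is meant for ligand screening and pharmacological profiling of S1PR5 independently of its G protein coupling. It was produced under a program that develops research tools for understudied druggable proteins.
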