Addgene plasmid #66500: S1PR5-Tango
Purpose: Expression of G protein-coupled receptors for PRESTO-Tango: parallel receptorome expression and screening via transcriptional output, with transcriptional activation following arrestin translocation
Depositing lab: Bryan Roth. Depositing organization: University of North Carolina at Chapel Hill. Publication: PRESTO-Tango as an open-source resource for interrogation of the druggable human GPCRome. Kroeze WK, Sassano MF, Huang XP, Lansu K, McCorvy JD, Giguere PM, Sciaky N, Roth BL. Nat Struct Mol Biol. 2015 May;22(5):362-9. doi: 10.1038/nsmb.3014. Epub 2015 Apr 20. PubMed 25895059.
Backbone
  Vector backbone: empty Tango
  Backbone size w/o insert (bp): 6632
  Vector type: Mammalian Expression
  Selectable markers: Neomycin (select with G418)
Growth in bacteria
  Bacterial resistance: Ampicillin, 100 μg/mL
  Growth temperature: 37°C
  Growth strain: DH5alpha
  Copy number: High Copy
Gene/Insert
  Gene/Insert name: S1PR5 (alt name: EDG8)
  Species: H. sapiens (human)
  Insert size (bp): 1194
  Entrez Gene: S1PR5 (a.k.a. EDG8, Edg-8, S1P5, SPPR-1, SPPR-2)
  Promoter: CMV
  Tag / fusion protein: FLAG (N terminal on backbone)
  Cloning method: Restriction Enzyme; 5′ cloning site NotI (not destroyed); 3′ cloning site XhoI (unknown if destroyed)
  Sequencing primers: 5′ CMV-F; 3′ Tet-R
Terms and licenses: Academic/Nonprofit Terms; Industry Terms: Not Available to Industry
Depositor comments: Please note: Most of the PRESTO-Tango vectors do not contain the XhoI cut site downstream of the tTA sequence and instead carry an XbaI site. If you need to perform an XhoI digest we recommend sequencing with a forward primer at the C-terminus of tTA to determine which of the two sites is present. Suggested primer: 5-gagctccacttagacggcgagg-3. Original backbone was pcDNA3.1(+). These plasmids were generated as part of the Illuminating the Druggable Genome (IDG) program sponsored by the NIH Common Fund. The goal of this program is to identify, gather, and distribute information and resources for proteins that currently are not well-studied yet belong to commonly drug-targeted protein families: protein kinases, non-olfactory G-protein coupled receptors (GPCRs), and ion channels. The IDG program is designed to develop fundamental research tools for understudied proteins, elucidate their function, and disseminate the IDG-related resources and data to the greater scientific community.
How to cite: S1PR5-Tango was a gift from Bryan Roth (Addgene plasmid # 66500 ; http://n2t.net/addgene:66500 ; RRID:Addgene_66500)
